>Addgene plasmid #127718 | pDSM-bc | addgene full sequence | sequence record 253018 | Addgene NGS Result
AGTAGCGCGGTGGTCCCACCTGACCCCATGCCGAACTCAGAAGTGAAACGCCGTAGCGCCGATGGTAGTG
TGGGGACTCCCCATGCGAGAGTAGGGAACTGCCAGGCATCAAATAAAACGAAAGGCTCAGTCGAAAGACT
GGGCCTTTCGCCCGGGCTAATTAGGGGGTGTCGCCCTTATTCGACTCTATAGTGAAGTTCCTATTCTCTA
GAAAGTATAGGAACTTCTGAAGTGGGGCGGATCGATGTACACAACCGACTGCACCCAAACGAACACAAAT
CTTAGCAGTGCGGAGACCGGCTTACTAAAAGCCAGATAACAGTATGCATATTTGCGCGCTGATTTTTGCG
GTATAAGAATATATACTGATATGTATACCCGAAGTATGTCAAAAAGAGGTATGCTATGAAGCAGCGTATT
ACAGTGACAGTTGACAGCGACAGCTATCAGTTGCTCAAGGCATATATGATGTCAATATCTCCGGTCTGGT
AAGCACAACCATGCAGAATGAAGCCCGTCGTCTGCGTGCCGAACGCTGGAAAGCGGAAAATCAGGAAGGG
ATGGCTGAGGTCGCCCGGTTTATTGAAATGAACGGCTCTTTTGCTGACGAGAACAGGGGCTGGTGAAATG
CAGTTTAAGGTTTACACCTATAAAAGAGAGAGCCGTTATCGTCTGTTTGTGGATGTACAGAGTGATATTA
TTGACACGCCCGGGCGACGGATGGTGATCCCCCTGGCCAGTGCACGTCTGCTGTCAGATAAAGTCTCCCG
TGAACTTTACCCGGTGGTGCATATCGGGGATGAAAGCTGGCGCATGATGACCACCGATATGGCCAGTGTG
CCGGTTTCCGTTATCGGGGAAGAAGTGGCTGATCTCAGCCACCGCGAAAATGACATCAAAAACGCCATTA
ACCTGATGTTCTGGGGAATATAAGGTCTCGCCTCACGCTTTCCGGCATCTTCCAGACCACAGTATATCCA
TCCGCCTCCTGTTGAAAATGAAGTGAAGTTCCTATACTTTCTAGAGAATAGGAACTTCTATAGTGAGTCG
AATAAGGGCGACACAAAATTTATTCTAAATGCATAATAAATACTGATAACATCTTATAGTTTGTATTATA
TTTTGTATTATCGTTGACATGTATAATTTTGATATCAAAAACTGATTTTCCCTTTATTATTTTCGAGATT
TATTTTCTTAATTCTCTTTAACAAACTAGAAATATTGTATATACAAAAAATCATAAATAATAGATGAATA
GTTTAATTATAGGTGTTCATCAATCGAAAAAGCAACGTATCTTATTTAAAGTGCGTTGCTTTTTTCTCAT
TTATAAGGTTAAATAATTCTCATATATCAAGCAAAGTGACAGGCGCCCTTAAATATTCTGACAAATGCTC
TTTCCCTAAACTCCCCCCATAAAAAAACCCGCCGAAGCGGGTTTTTACGTTATTTGCGGATTAACGATTA
CTCGTTATCAGAACCGCCCAGGGGGCCCGAGCTTAAGACTGGCCGTCGTTTTACAACACAGAAAGAGTTT
GTAGAAACGCAAAAAGGCCATCCGTCAGGGGCCTTCTGCTTAGTTTGATGCCTGGCAGTTCCCTACTCTC
GCCTTCCGCTTCCTCGCTCACTGACTCGCTGCGCTCGGTCGTTCGGCTGCGGCGAGCGGTATCAGCTCAC
TCAAAGGCGGTAATACGGTTATCCACAGAATCAGGGGATAACGCAGGAAAGAACATGTGAGCAAAAGGCC
AGCAAAAGGCCAGGAACCGTAAAAAGGCCGCGTTGCTGGCGTTTTTCCATAGGCTCCGCCCCCCTGACGA
GCATCACAAAAATCGACGCTCAAGTCAGAGGTGGCGAAACCCGACAGGACTATAAAGATACCAGGCGTTT
CCCCCTGGAAGCTCCCTCGTGCGCTCTCCTGTTCCGACCCTGCCGCTTACCGGATACCTGTCCGCCTTTC
TCCCTTCGGGAAGCGTGGCGCTTTCTCATAGCTCACGCTGTAGGTATCTCAGTTCGGTGTAGGTCGTTCG
CTCCAAGCTGGGCTGTGTGCACGAACCCCCCGTTCAGCCCGACCGCTGCGCCTTATCCGGTAACTATCGT
CTTGAGTCCAACCCGGTAAGACACGACTTATCGCCACTGGCAGCAGCCACTGGTAACAGGATTAGCAGAG
CGAGGTATGTAGGCGGTGCTACAGAGTTCTTGAAGTGGTGGGCTAACTACGGCTACACTAGAAGAACAGT
ATTTGGTATCTGCGCTCTGCTGAAGCCAGTTACCTTCGGAAAAAGAGTTGGTAGCTCTTGATCCGGCAAA
CAAACCACCGCTGGTAGCGGTGGTTTTTTTGTTTGCAAGCAGCAGATTACGCGCAGAAAAAAAGGATCTC
AAGAAGATCCTTTGATCTTTTCTACGGGGTCTGACGCTCAGTGGAACGACGCGCGCGTAACTCACGTTAA
GGGATTTTGGTCATGAGCTTGCGCCGTCCCGTCAAGTCAGCGTAATGCTCTGCTTAGAAAAACTCATCGA
GCATCAAATGAAATTGCAATTTATTCATATCAGGATTATCAATACCATATTTTTGAAAAAGCCGTTTCTG
TAATGAAGGAGAAAACTCACCGAGGCAGTTCCATAGGATGGCAAGATCCTGGTATCGGTCTGCGATTCCG
ACTCGTCCAACATCAATACAACCTATTAATTTCCCCTCGTCAAAAATAAGGTTATCAAGTGAGAAATCAC
CATGAGTGACGACTGAATCCGGTGAGAATGGCAAAAGTTTATGCATTTCTTTCCAGACTTGTTCAACAGG
CCAGCCATTACGCTCGTCATCAAAATCACTCGCATCAACCAAACCGTTATTCATTCGTGATTGCGCCTGA
GCGAGGCGAAATACGCGATCGCTGTTAAAAGGACAATTACAAACAGGAATCGAGTGCAACCGGCGCAGGA
ACACTGCCAGCGCATCAACAATATTTTCACCTGAATCAGGATATTCTTCTAATACCTGGAACGCTGTTTT
TCCGGGGATCGCAGTGGTGAGTAACCATGCATCATCAGGAGTACGGATAAAATGCTTGATGGTCGGAAGT
GGCATAAATTCCGTCAGCCAGTTTAGTCTGACCATCTCATCTGTAACATCATTGGCAACGCTACCTTTGC
CATGTTTCAGAAACAACTCTGGCGCATCGGGCTTCCCATACAAGCGATAGATTGTCGCACCTGATTGCCC
GACATTATCGCGAGCCCATTTATACCCATATAAATCAGCATCCATGTTGGAATTTAATCGCGGCCTCGAC
GTTTCCCGTTGAATATGGCTCATATTCTTCCTTTTTCAATATTATTGAAGCATTTATCAGGGTTATTGTC
TCATGAGCGGATACATATTTGAATGTATTTAGAAAAATAAACAAATAGGGGTCAGTGTTACAACCAATTA
ACCAATTCTGAACATTATCGCGAGCCCATTTATACCTGAATATGGCTCATAACACCCCTTGTTTGCCTGG
CGGC
Features (pLannotate 1.2.2; 13 found; start..end, strand, type, name):
    110..150     +  terminator     rrnB T1 terminator (fragment): transcription terminator T1 from the E. coli rrnB gene
    194..227     +  protein_bind   FRT (minimal): supports FLP-mediated excision but not integration (Turan and Bode, 2011) FLP recombinase from the Saccharomyces cerevisiae 2μ plasmid
    297..374     +  intron         PDK intron (fragment): pdk; modified pyruvate orthophosphate dikinase intron from Flaveria trinervia 3.0
    465..623     +  CDS            ccdA (fragment): CCDA_ECO57 - Also known as H, letA. Experimental evidence at protein level: Swiss-Prot protein existence level 1. Antitoxin component of a type II toxin-antitoxin (TA) system which inhibits the post-segregational killing (PSK) of plasmid-free cells, also referred to as a plasmid addiction system. Binds to and blocks the activity of CcdB; will also remove bound CcdB protein from the CcdB-GyrA complex by forming a CcdA-CcdB complex, a process termed rejuvenation. Functions as a transcriptional corepressor for the ccdAB operon, repression also requires CcdB (By similarity). From Escherichia coli
    628..930     +  CDS            ccdB: CCDB_ECOLI - Also known as G, letB, letD. Experimental evidence at protein level: Swiss-Prot protein existence level 1. Toxic component of a type II toxin-antitoxin (TA) system, functioning in plasmid maintainence. Responsible for the post- segregational killing (PSK) of plasmid-free cells, also referred to as a plasmid addiction system. Half-life of over 2 hours. Cell killing by CcdB is accompanied by filamentation, defects in chromosome and plasmid segregation, defects in cell division, formation of anucleate cells, decreased DNA synthesis and plasmid loss. Interferes with the activity of DN
   1005..1038    -  protein_bind   FRT (minimal): supports FLP-mediated excision but not integration (Turan and Bode, 2011) FLP recombinase from the Saccharomyces cerevisiae 2μ plasmid
   1508..1527    +  CDS            lacZα (fragment): LacZα fragment of β-galactosidase; lacZ fragment
   1552..1569    -  terminator     rrnB T2 terminator (fragment): transcription terminator T2 from the E. coli rrnB gene
   1794..2382    -  rep_origin     ori: high-copy-number ColE1/pMB1/pBR322/pUC origin of replication
   2504..3313    -  CDS            KanR: aminoglycoside phosphotransferase; aph(3')-Ia; confers resistance to kanamycin in bacteria or G418 (Geneticin®) in eukaryotes
   3316..3412    -  promoter       AmpR promoter (fragment): bla
   3442..3466    -  CDS            KanR (fragment): aminoglycoside phosphotransferase; aph(3')-Ia; confers resistance to kanamycin in bacteria or G418 (Geneticin®) in eukaryotes
   3495..106     +  ncRNA          5S rRNA (across the origin): Accession: RF00001 - 5S ribosomal RNA
