[The description below was written by a language model from this plasmid's Addgene catalogue record and pLannotate feature annotations shown in this document.]
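Description:
pDSM-bc is an empty Level 1 destination vector from a hierarchical synthetic biology cloning system built on the pDSM backbone, designed for constructing multi-gene pathways destined for the Saccharomyces cerevisiae genome. It is a small (about 3.5 kb) high-copy E. coli plasmid carrying a ColE1/pUC-type origin of replication and a kanamycin resistance gene (aph(3')-Ia), which the annotation places downstream of a fragment of the AmpR (bla) promoter. No yeast origin or yeast selectable marker is annotated, consistent with its role as a bacterial assembly intermediate rather than a yeast-replicating vector.

The cloning site is occupied by a ccdB counterselection cassette, annotated as a complete ccdB toxin gene preceded by a partial ccdA sequence. Because CcdB poisons DNA gyrase, the empty vector has to be maintained in a ccdB-tolerant strain. When a transcription unit is assembled into the vector with BsaI, the cassette is displaced, so ordinary E. coli transformants survive only if they carry a recombinant plasmid. According to the depositor, the vector supplies homology arms for pathway position 3, compatible with position 2 on the 5' side and position 4 on the 3' side. The assembled unit with its arms is amplified using the listed sequencing primers to give linear DNA for integration alongside neighbouring pathway units. These arms are not identified as such in the feature table. The automated annotation also reports two oppositely oriented minimal FRT sites flanking the ccdB region, rrnB terminator and 5S rRNA fragments that probably insulate the cloning region from read-through, and short lacZα and PDK intron matches that are likely incidental. The system was applied to building large strain libraries for itaconic acid production in yeast.
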