Addgene plasmid #127718: pDSM-bc
Purpose: (Empty Backbone) Level 1 destination vector for a transcription unit, pathway position 3. Clone a transcription unit in with BsaI.
Depositing lab: Christopher Voigt. Depositing organization: Massachusetts Institute of Technology. Publication: Iterative algorithm-guided design of massive strain libraries, applied to itaconic acid production in yeast. Young EM, Zhao Z, Gielesen BEM, Wu L, Benjamin Gordon D, Roubos JA, Voigt CA. Metab Eng. 2018 Jul;48:33-43. doi: 10.1016/j.ymben.2018.05.002. Epub 2018 May 9. PubMed 29753070.
Backbone
  Vector backbone: pDSM
  Vector type: Synthetic Biology
Growth in bacteria
  Bacterial resistance: Kanamycin, 50 μg/mL
  Growth temperature: 37°C
  Growth strain: ccdB Survival
  Copy number: High Copy
Gene/Insert
  Sequencing primers: 5′ CGGATCGATGTACACAACCG; 3′ CAACAGGAGGCGGATGGATATAC
Terms and licenses: Academic/Nonprofit Terms; Industry Terms: Not Available to Industry
Depositor comments: Assembles a transcription unit and adds pathway position 3 homology arms, compatible with 5' position 2 and 3' position 4 homology arm. Ccdb selection is used to select for correct clones. Sequencing primers are also the primers for amplifying DNA for integration into the S. cerevisiae genome.
How to cite: pDSM-bc was a gift from Christopher Voigt (Addgene plasmid # 127718 ; http://n2t.net/addgene:127718 ; RRID:Addgene_127718)
